>Addgene plasmid #162697 | pFE-Rs-FI-prk | addgene full sequence | sequence record 324170 | Addgene NGS Result
GAACAGTTCGGCTGGCGCGAGCCCCTGATGCTCTTCGTCCAGATCATCCTGATCGACAAGACCGGCTTCC
ATCCGAGTACGTGCTCGCTCGATGCGATGTTTCGCTTGGTGGTCGAATGGGCAGGTAGCCGGATCAAGCG
TATGCAGCCGCCGCATTGCATCAGCCATGATGGATACTTTCTCGGCAGGAGCAAGGTGAGATGACAGGAG
ATCCTGCCCCGGCACTTCGCCCAATAGCAGCCAGTCCCTTCCCGCTTCAGTGACAACGTCGAGCACAGCT
GCGCAAGGAACGCCCGTCGTGGCCAGCCACGATAGCCGCGCTGCCTCGTCCTGCAGTTCATTCAGGGCAC
CGGACAGGTCGGTCTTGACAAAAAGAACCGGGCGCCCCTGCGCTGACAGCCGGAACACGGCGGCATCAGA
GCAGCCGATTGTCTGTTGTGCCCAGTCATAGCCGAATAGCCTCTCCACCCAAGCGGCCGGAGAACCTGCG
TGCAATCCATCTTGTTCAATCATGCGAAACGATCCTCATCCTGTCTCTTGATCAGATCTTGATCCCCTGC
GCCATCAGATCCTTGGCGGCAAGAAAGCCATCCAGTTTACTTTGCAGGGCTTCCCAACCTTACCAGAGGG
CGCCCCAGCTGGCAATTCCGACGTCTAAGAAACCATTATTATCATGACATTAACCTATAAAAATAGGCGT
ATCACGAGGCCCTTTCGTCTTCACCTCGAGTCCCTATCAGTGATAGAGATTGACATCCCTATCAGTGATA
GAGATACTGAGCACATCAGCAGGACGCACTGACCGAATTCATTAAAGAGGAGAAAGGTACCATGGATACC
AAGACCACCGAGATCAAGGGCAAGGAACGCTACAAGGCCGGCGTCCTGAAATATGCCCAGATGGGTTACT
GGGACGGCGATTACGTCCCCAAGGACACCGACGTGCTGGCGCTGTTCCGCATCACACCGCAGGAGGGGGT
GGATCCGGTCGAGGCGGCCGCCGCCGTGGCCGGCGAAAGCTCGACTGCGACCTGGACCGTGGTCTGGACC
GACCGGCTGACCGCCTGCGACAGCTACCGCGCCAAGGCCTACCGGGTGGAGCCGGTGCCGGGCACGCCGG
GGCAGTATTTCTGCTATGTGGCCTATGACCTGATCCTGTTCGAGGAAGGCTCGATCGCCAACCTCACCGC
CTCGATCATCGGCAACGTCTTCAGCTTCAAGCCGCTGAAGGCCGCCCGGCTCGAGGACATGCGCTTCCCC
GTGGCCTATGTGAAGACCTACAAGGGCCCGCCCACCGGCATCGTGGGCGAGCGCGAGCGGCTGGACAAGT
TCGGCAAGCCCCTTCTCGGCGCCACCACGAAGCCCAAGCTCGGCCTGTCGGGCAAGAACTACGGCCGCGT
GGTCTATGAGGGGCTGAAGGGCGGCCTCGACTTCATGAAGGACGACGAGAACATCAACTCGCAGCCCTTC
ATGCACTGGCGCGACCGGTTCCTCTATGTGATGGAGGCGGTGAACCTCGCCTCGGCCCAGACCGGCGAGG
TGAAGGGCCACTACCTCAACATCACCGCCGGCACGATGGAGGAGATGTACCGGCGGGCGGAATTCGCCAA
GTCGCTTGGCTCGGTCATCGTGATGGTCGATCTCATCATCGGCTATACGGCGATCCAGTCGATCTCGGAA
TGGTGCCGGCAGAACGACATGATCCTGCACATGCACCGCGCGGGCCACGGCACCTACACGCGGCAGAAGA
ACCACGGCATCAGCTTCCGCGTGATCGCCAAGTGGCTGCGGCTGGCGGGGGTGGACCATCTGCATTGCGG
CACGGCCGTGGGCAAGCTCGAGGGCGACCCGCTGACGGTGCAGGGCTATTACAATGTCTGCCGCGAGCCC
TTCAACACGGTCGACCTGCCGCGCGGGATCTTCTTCGAGCAGGACTGGGCGGACCTGAGGAAGGTCATGC
CGGTGGCCTCGGGCGGGATCCATGCCGGGCAGATGCACCAGCTTCTGAGCCTCTTCGGCGACGATGTGGT
GCTGCAGTTCGGCGGCGGCACCATCGGCCACCCGATGGGGATCCAGGCCGGGGCGACCGCGAACCGCGTG
GCGCTGGAAGCGATGGTGCTGGCGCGCAACGAGGGCCGCAACATCGATGTGGAGGGCCCGGAGATCCTCC
GCGCCGCGGCCAAATGGTGCAAGCCGCTGGAGGCCGCCCTCGATACCTGGGGCAACATCACCTTCAACTA
CACCTCCACCGACACGTCGGACTTCGTGCCGACCGCCTCGGTCGCGATGTAAGGAGACCGGACATGCGCA
TCACCCAAGGCTGCTTCTCGTTCCTGCCCGACCTGACCGACGCGCAGATCTCGGCGCAGGTGGACTATTG
CCTCGGCCGCGGCTGGGCCGTGAGCCTCGAACATACCGACGACCCGCATCCCCGGAACACCTACTGGGAA
ATGTGGGGAATGCCGATGTTCGACCTGCGCGACCCCAAGGGCGTGATGATCGAGCTGGACGAGTGCCGCA
AGGCCTGGCCCGGCCGCTACATCCGCATCAATGCCTTCGATTCCACCCGCGGCTTCGAGACGGTCACGAT
GAGCTTCATCGTCAACCGCCCCGAGGTCGAGCCCAGCCTCCGCATGGAGCGCACCGAGGTCGACGGCCGG
TCGATCCGCTACACGCACAGCATCGTCCGCTGATAAATCTAATAGAAATAATTTTGTTTAACTTTATAAG
CAGGACCGGCGGCGATGCATCATCACCATCACCACAGCAAGCCAGATCGTGTTGTTTTGATCGGCGTTGC
CGGTGACTCCGGTTGCGGCAAATCAACCTTCCTAAATCGCCTTGCCGACTTGTTTGGTACGGAATTGATG
ACGGTCATCTGCTTGGATGACTATCACAGTCTCGATCGCAAGGGCCGGAAGGAAGCAGGCGTAACGGCTT
TGGATCCCCGCGCCAACAACTTTGACTTGATGTATGAACAGGTCAAGGCGTTGAAGAACGGCGAAACGAT
CATGAAGCCGATCTACAACCATGAAACCGGCTTGATCGATCCGCCCGAAAAAATCGAACCCAATCGCATC
ATTGTGATCGAGGGTCTGCATCCGCTTTACGACGAGCGCGTGCGTGAACTGCTCGATTTCAGCGTTTACC
TCGACATCGATGACGAAGTCAAAATCGCTTGGAAGATCCAACGCGATATGGCAGAACGCGGCCACTCCTA
CGAAGATGTCCTCGCCTCGATCGAAGCGCGCCGCCCTGACTTCAAGGCCTACATTGAGCCCCAGCGTGGC
CATGCGGACATCGTCATCCGCGTCATGCCGACCCAGCTAATCCCCAATGACACCGAGCGCAAGGTGCTGC
GGGTGCAGTTGATCCAACGGGAAGGCCGCGATGGTTTTGAGCCGGCTTACCTGTTCGACGAAGGTTCGAC
CATCCAGTGGACGCCCTGCGGTCGTAAGCTGACCTGCTCCTATCCGGGCATTCGCTTAGCCTACGGCCCT
GACACCTACTACGGTCACGAAGTCTCAGTGCTTGAGGTCGACGGTCAGTTCGAGAACCTCGAAGAGATGA
TCTACGTCGAGGGCCACCTCAGCAAGACCGACACGCAGTACTACGGTGAGTTGACCCACCTGCTGCTACA
GCACAAAGATTACCCGGGTTCGAACAACGGCACGGGTCTGTTCCAAGTGCTGACCGGCCTGAAAATGCGG
GCGGCCTATGAGCGTTTGACCTCCCAAGCAGCACCCGTCGCCGCTAGTGTCTAGATGGAATTCCTGCAGC
CCGGGGGATCCCATGGTACGCGTGCTAGAGGCATCAAATAAAACGAAAGGCTCAGTCGAAAGACTGGGCC
TTTCGTTTTATCTGTTGTTTGTCGGTGAACGCTCTCCTGAGTAGGACAAATCCGCCGCCGCTAGCAGTTC
GTAGACGGAAACAAACGCAGAATCCAAGCAAAAGGGAATAAGGGCGACACGGAAATGTTGAATACTCATA
CTCTTCCTTTTTCAATATTATTGAAGCATTTATCAGGGTTATGTCCACTGGGTTCGTGCCTTCATCCGGA
TATCCAGGAACTGTTAAGACCCACTTTCACATTTAAGTTGTTTTTCTAATCCGCATATGATCAATTCAAG
GCCGAATAAGAAGGCTGGCTCTGCACCTTGGTGATCAAATAATTCGATAGCTTGTCGTAATAATGGCGGC
ATACTATCAGTAGTAGGTGTTTCCCTTTCTTCTTTAGCGACTTGATGCTCTTGATCTTCCAATACGCAAC
CTAAAGTAAAATGCCCCACAGCGCTGAGTGCATATAATGCATTCTCTAGTGAAAAACCTTGTTGGCATAA
AAAGGCTAATTGATTTTCGAGAGTTTCATACTGTTTTTCTGTAGGCCGTGTACCTAAATGTACTTTTGCT
CCATCGCGATGACTTAGTAAAGCACATCTAAAACTTTTAGCGTTATTACGTAAAAAATCTTGCCAGCTTT
CCCCTTCTAAAGGGCAAAAGTGAGTATGGTGCCTATCTAACATCTCAATGGCTAAGGCGTCGAGCAAAGC
CCGCTTATTTTTTACATGCCAATACAATGTAGGCTGCTCTACACCTAGCTTCTGGGCGAGTTTACGGGTT
GTTAAACCTTCGATTCCGACCTCATTAAGCAGCTCTAATGCGCTGTTAATCACTTTACTTTTATCTAATC
TAGACATACTCTTCCTTTTTCAATATTATTGAAGCATTTATCAGGGTTATTGTCTCATGAGCGGATACAT
ATTTGAATGTATTTAGAAAAATAAACAAATAGGGGTTCCGCGTTTCCCTCGACAATTCGCGCTAGACCTA
GGGCGTTCGGCTGCGGCGAGCGGTATCAGCTCACTCAAAGGCGGTAATACGGTTATCCACAGAATCAGGG
GATAACGCAGGAAAGAACATGTGAGCAAAAGGCCAGCAAAAGGCCAGGAACCGTAAAAAGGCCGCGTTGC
TGGCGTTTTTCCATAGGCTCCGCCCCCCTGACGAGCATCACAAAAATCGACGCTCAAGTCAGAGGTGGCG
AAACCCGACAGGACTATAAAGATACCAGGCGTTTCCCCCTGGAAGCTCCCTCGTGCGCTCTCCTGTTCCG
ACCCTGCCGCTTACCGGATACCTGTCCGCCTTTCTCCCTTCGGGAAGCGTGGCGCTTTCTCATAGCTCAC
GCTGTAGGTATCTCAGTTCGGTGTAGGTCGTTCGCTCCAAGCTGGGCTGTGTGCACGAACCCCCCGTTCA
GCCCGACCGCTGCGCCTTATCCGGTAACTATCGTCTTGAGTCCAACCCGGTAAGACACGACTTATCGCCA
CTGGCAGCAGCCACTGGTAACAGGATTAGCAGAGCGAGGTATGTAGGCGGTGCTACAGAGTTCTTGAAGT
GGTGGCCTAACTACGGCTACACTAGAAGGACAGTATTTGGTATCTGCGCTCTGCTGAAGCCAGTTACCTT
CGGAAAAAGAGTTGGTAGCTCTTGATCCGGCAAACAAACCACCGCTGGTAGCGGTGGTTTTTTTGTTTGC
AAGCAGCAGATTACGCGCAGAAAAAAAGGATCTCAAGAAGATCCTTTGATCTTTTCTACGGGGTCTGACG
CTCAGTGGAACGAAAACTCACGTTAAGGGATTTTGGTCATGACTAGTGCTTGGATTCTCACCAATAAAAA
ACGCCCGGCGGCAACCGAGCGTTCTGAACAAATCCAGATGGAGTTCTGAGGTCATTACTGGATCTATCAA
CAGGAGTCCAAGCGAGCTCTCGAACCCCAGAGTCCCGCTCAGAAGAACTCGTCAAGAAGGCGATAGAAGG
CGATGCGCTGCGAATCGGGAGCGGCGATACCGTAAAGCACGAGGAAGCGGTCAGCCCATTCGCCGCCAAG
CTCTTCAGCAATATCACGGGTAGCCAACGCTATGTCCTGATAGCGGTCCGCCACACCCAGCCGGCCACAG
TCGATGAATCCAGAAAAGCGGCCATTTTCCACCATGATATTCGGCAAGCAGGCATCGCCATGGGTCACGA
CGAGATCCTCGCCGTCGGGCATGCGCGCCTTGAGCCTGGC
Features (pLannotate 1.2.2; 14 found; start..end, strand, type, name):
    545..664     -  CDS            tnpA (fragment): TN5P_ECOLX - Also known as tnp. Experimental evidence at protein level: Swiss-Prot protein existence level 1. Mediates transposition of transposon Tn5 by a 'cut and paste' mechanism. First, the monomeric transposase binds the 19 bp inverted DNA repeats flanking the transposon. Then, dimerization of the DNA- bound transposase creates a synaptic DNA complex. After nicking of the first DNA strand, excision of the transposon proceeds through a series of intermediates. The transposase then mediates the insertion of the transposon at a new site by strand transfer. The activity of the wild- type tran
    731..804     +  promoter       PLtetO-1 promoter: modified phage lambda PL promoter with tet operator sites (Lutz and Bujard, 1997)
    832..2289    +  CDS            cbbL: RBL1_RHOSH - Also known as cbbL1, rbcL From Rhodobacter sphaeroides (Rhodopseudomonas sphaeroides).
   2304..2690    +  CDS            cbbS: RBS_RHOSH - Also known as rbcS. Experimental evidence at protein level: Swiss-Prot protein existence level 1. RuBisCO catalyzes two reactions: the carboxylation of D- ribulose 1,5-bisphosphate, the primary event in carbon dioxide fixation, as well as the oxidative fragmentation of the pentose substrate. Both reactions occur simultaneously and in competition at the same active site. Although the small subunit is not catalytic it is essential for maximal activity. From Rhodobacter sphaeroides (Rhodopseudomonas sphaeroides).
   2784..3743    +  CDS            KPPR_ARATH (fragment): Experimental evidence at protein level: Swiss-Prot protein existence level 1. From Arabidopsis thaliana (Mouse-ear cress).
   3768..3791    -  misc_feature   MCS (fragment): pBluescript multiple cloning site
   3815..3901    +  terminator     rrnB T1 terminator: Escherichia coli rrnB; transcription terminator T1 from the E. coli rrnB gene
   3950..3989    -  CDS            AmpR (fragment): β-lactamase; bla; confers resistance to ampicillin, carbenicillin, and related antibiotics
   3990..4032    -  promoter       AmpR promoter (fragment): bla
   4074..4697    -  CDS            TetR: tetracycline repressor TetR; tetR from transposon Tn10; TetR binds to the tetracycline operator tetO to inhibit transcription. This inhibition can be relieved by adding tetracycline or doxycycline.
   4698..4802    -  promoter       AmpR promoter: bla
   4978..5566    -  rep_origin     ori: high-copy-number ColE1/pMB1/pBR322/pUC origin of replication
   5654..5748    -  terminator     lambda t0 terminator: transcription terminator from phage lambda
   5782..513     -  CDS            neo (across the origin): KKA2_KLEPN - Also known as kan, nptII. Experimental evidence at protein level: Swiss-Prot protein existence level 1. Resistance to kanamycin, neomycin, paromomycin, ribostamycin, butirosin and gentamicin B. From Klebsiella pneumoniae.
