[The description below was written by a language model from this plasmid's Addgene catalogue record and pLannotate feature annotations shown in this document.]
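Description:
pFE-Rs-FI-prk is a bacterial expression plasmid of about 6.06 kb, built by Gibson assembly on pFE21, a derivative of pZE21. It is propagated in E. coli from a high-copy ColE1/pMB1-type origin and selected with kanamycin through a neo (nptII) resistance gene, which is followed by the lambda t0 terminator. Short fragments annotated as Tn5 transposase, β-lactamase and a pBluescript polylinker appear to be backbone remnants rather than functional parts.

The payload is a roughly 2.9 kb synthetic operon driven by the PLtetO-1 promoter, a phage lambda PL derivative carrying tet operator sites. It encodes, in order, the large subunit (cbbL) and small subunit (cbbS) of Rhodobacter sphaeroides Form IC rubisco, then a phosphoribulokinase (Prk) gene, and it ends at the rrnB T1 terminator. The catalogue describes the kinase as Synechococcus elongatus Prk with an N-terminal 6xHis tag. The automated annotation labels this ORF only by partial similarity to the Arabidopsis enzyme, which is a homology hit and not evidence of plant origin. The species field lists H. neapolitanus alongside S. elongatus, but the name, the depositor comments and the feature table all point to R. sphaeroides as the rubisco source. A tetR gene on the opposite strand is expressed constitutively from a bla promoter. TetR keeps the operon repressed until a tetracycline-class inducer is added.

Prk produces ribulose 1,5-bisphosphate and rubisco carboxylates it, so co-expressing the two installs the core carbon-fixing steps of the Calvin cycle in E. coli. The plasmid comes from work reconstituting a bacterial CO2-concentrating mechanism in E. coli. The record does not state its specific role in those experiments.
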