Addgene plasmid #162697: pFE-Rs-FI-prk
Purpose: Expresses R. spaeroides Form IC rubisco and S. elongatus Prk
Depositing lab: David Savage. Depositing organization: University of California, Berkeley. Publication: Functional reconstitution of a bacterial CO2 concentrating mechanism in E. coli. Flamholz AI, Dugan E, Blikstad C, Gleizer S, Ben-Nissan R, Amram S, Antonovsky N, Ravishankar S, Noor E, Bar-Even A, Milo R, Savage D. Elife. 2020 Oct 21;9. pii: 59882. doi: 10.7554/eLife.59882. PubMed 33084575.
Backbone
  Vector backbone: pFE21 (derived from pZE21 expressing under PLtet0-1 and constitutive tetR)
  Backbone size w/o insert (bp): 3127
  Total vector size (bp): 6057
  Vector type: Bacterial Expression
Growth in bacteria
  Bacterial resistance: Kanamycin, 50 μg/mL
  Growth temperature: 37°C
  Growth strain: DH5alpha
  Copy number: High Copy
Gene/Insert
  Gene/Insert name: R. spaeroides Form IC rubisco and S. elongatus Prk
  Species: H. neapolitanus and S. elongatus
  Insert size (bp): 2930
  Promoter: PLtet0-1 promoter
  Tag / fusion protein: N terminal 6x His tag on PRK (N terminal on insert)
  Cloning method: Gibson Cloning
  Sequencing primers: 5′ gaaagccatccagtttactttgca; 3′ GCGTTCACCGACAAACAACA
Terms and licenses: Academic/Nonprofit Terms; Industry Terms: Not Available to Industry
Depositor comments: Plasmid expresses the large/small subunits of R. spaeroides Form IC rubisco and S. elongatus Prk
How to cite: pFE-Rs-FI-prk was a gift from David Savage (Addgene plasmid # 162697 ; http://n2t.net/addgene:162697 ; RRID:Addgene_162697)
